Addgene plasmid #218957: proinsulin-moxGFP2
Purpose: Expresses proinsulin fused to moxGFP2 in bacteria
Depositing lab: Benjamin Glick. Depositing organization: University of Chicago.
Backbone
  Vector backbone: pQ60NA
  Vector type: Bacterial Expression
Growth in bacteria
  Bacterial resistance: Ampicillin, 100 μg/mL
  Growth temperature: 37°C
  Growth strain: XL1 Blue
  Copy number: Unknown
Gene/Insert
  Gene/Insert name: proinsulin-moxGFP2
  Promoter: T5
  Tag / fusion protein: proinsulin
  Cloning method: Restriction Enzyme; 5′ cloning site NcoI (unknown if destroyed); 3′ cloning site NotI (unknown if destroyed)
  Sequencing primers: 5′ AATAGATTCAATTGTGAGCGGATAACAATTTCA
Terms and licenses: Academic/Nonprofit Terms; Industry Terms: Not Available to Industry
How to cite: proinsulin-moxGFP2 was a gift from Benjamin Glick (Addgene plasmid # 218957 ; http://n2t.net/addgene:218957 ; RRID:Addgene_218957)
