[The description below was written by a language model from this plasmid's Addgene catalogue record and pLannotate feature annotations shown in this document.]
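Description:
proinsulin-moxGFP2 is a 4,370-nt bacterial expression plasmid built on the pQ60NA backbone and designed to produce a proinsulin–moxGFP2 fusion protein in E. coli. It replicates from a ColE1/pMB1-type origin (with the pBR322 bom region and only a short remnant of rop nearby) and is selected with ampicillin through a β-lactamase gene driven by its own bla promoter. The annotation also finds partial cat promoter and chloramphenicol acetyltransferase sequences between the two terminators. Both are flagged as fragments and chloramphenicol is not listed as a selection, so they are best regarded as backbone remnants rather than a working marker. The catalogue gives the copy number as unknown.

The expression cassette is driven by the bacteriophage T5 promoter, which is recognised by the host E. coli RNA polymerase. This promoter carries an embedded lac operator and is followed by a second one, so transcription is repressed by LacI and can be induced with IPTG. Downstream lies an insulin-family coding sequence, matched by the annotation software to a horse insulin entry; the record itself does not state the species of the proinsulin. It is followed almost immediately by a GFP coding sequence, placing proinsulin at the N-terminus of the fusion. The annotation tool labels the fluorescent protein as msGFP2, a photostable monomeric superfolder GFP, which is presumably its closest database match to the moxGFP2 named in the catalogue. The insert was cloned between NcoI and NotI sites and is terminated by the phage lambda t0 terminator, with an rrnB T1 terminator further downstream. The record gives no use beyond bacterial expression of the fusion protein.
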