Features (pLannotate 1.2.2; 13 found; start..end, strand, type, name):
     10..54      +  promoter       T5 promoter: bacteriophage T5 promoter for E. coli RNA polymerase, with embedded lac operator
     62..78      +  protein_bind   lac operator: The lac repressor binds to the lac operator to inhibit transcription in E. coli. This inhibition can be relieved by adding lactose or isopropyl-β-D-thiogalactopyranoside (IPTG). lac repressor encoded by lacI
    118..372     +  CDS            INS: INS_HORSE - Experimental evidence at protein level: Swiss-Prot protein existence level 1. Insulin decreases blood glucose concentration. It increases cell permeability to monosaccharides, amino acids and fatty acids. It accelerates glycolysis, the pentose phosphate cycle, and glycogen synthesis in liver. From Equus caballus (Horse).
    376..1083    +  CDS            msGFP2: photostable monomeric superfolder GFP (Valbuena et al., 2020)
   1117..1211    +  terminator     lambda t0 terminator: transcription terminator from phage lambda
   1226..1254    +  promoter       cat promoter (fragment): promoter of the E. coli cat gene encoding chloramphenicol acetyltransferase
   1255..1918    +  CDS            CmR (fragment): chloramphenicol acetyltransferase; cat; confers resistance to chloramphenicol
   1983..2069    +  terminator     rrnB T1 terminator: Escherichia coli rrnB; transcription terminator T1 from the E. coli rrnB gene
   2081..2122    +  CDS            rop (fragment): Rop protein, which maintains plasmids at low copy number; rop
   2224..2364    +  misc_feature   bom: basis of mobility region from pBR322
   2550..3138    -  rep_origin     ori: high-copy-number ColE1/pMB1/pBR322/pUC origin of replication
   3309..4169    -  CDS            AmpR: β-lactamase; bla; confers resistance to ampicillin, carbenicillin, and related antibiotics
   4170..4274    -  promoter       AmpR promoter: bla
>Addgene plasmid #218957 | proinsulin-moxGFP2 | addgene full sequence | sequence record 446163 | Addgene NGS Result
CTCGAGAAATCATAAAAAATTTATTTGCTTTGTGAGCGGATAACAATTATAATAGATTCAATTGTGAGCG
GATAACAATTTCACACAGAATTCATTAAAGAGGAGAAATTAACCATGTTTGTGAACCAACACCTGTGCGG
CTCACACCTGGTGGAAGCTCTCTACCTAGTGTGCGGGGAACGAGGCTTCTTCTACACACCCAAGACCCGC
CGGGAGGCAGAGGACCTGCAGGTGGGGCAGGTGGAGCTGGGCGGGGGCCCTGGTGCAGGCAGCCTGCAGC
CCTTGGCCCTGGAGGGGTCCCTGCAGAAGCGTGGCATTGTGGAACAATGCTGTACCAGCATCTGCTCCCT
CTACCAGCTGGAGAACTACTGCACCATGGATAGCACTGAGAGCCTGTTCACCGGGGTGGTGCCCATCCTG
GTCGAGCTGGACGGCGACGTAAACGGCCACAAGTTCAGCGTGCGCGGCGAGGGCGAGGGCGATGCCACCA
ACGGCAAGCTGACCCTGAAGTTCATCAGCACCACCGGCAAGCTGCCCGTGCCCTGGCCCACCCTCGTGAC
CACCCTGACCTACGGCGTGCAGGTGTTCAGCCGCTACCCCGACCACATGAAGCAGCACGACTTCTTCAAG
TCCGCCATGCCCGAAGGCTACGTCCAGGAGCGCACCATCACCTTCAAGGACGACGGCACCTACAAGACCC
GCGCCGAGGTGAAGTTCGAGGGCGACACCCTGGTGAACCGCATCGAGCTGAAGGGCATCGACTTCAAGGA
GGACGGCAACATCCTGGGGCACAAGCTGGAGTACAACTACAACAGCCACAACGTCTATATCACCGCCGAC
AAGCAGAAGAACGGCATCAAGGCCAACTTCAAGATCCGCCACAACGTGGAGGACGGCAGCGTGCAGCTCG
CCGACCACTACCAGCAGAACACCCCCATCGGCGACGGCCCCGTGCTGCTGCCCGACAACCACTACCTGAG
CACCCAGTCCAAGCTGAGCAAAGACCCCAACGAGAAGCGCGATCACATGGTCCTGCTGGAGTTCGTGACC
GCCGCCGGGATCACTGGAGGCAGTGGCGGTTCTTAAAGCGGCCGCAAGCTTAATTAGCTGAGCTTGGACT
CCTGTTGATAGATCCAGTAATGACCTCAGAACTCCATCTGGATTTGTTCAGAACGCTCGGTTGCCGCCGG
GCGTTTTTTATTGGTGAGAATCCAAGCTAGCTTGGCGAGATTTTCAGGAGCTAAGGAAGCTAAAATGGAG
AAAAAAATCACTGGATATACCACCGTTGATATATCCCAATGGCATCGTAAAGAACATTTTGAGGCATTTC
AGTCAGTTGCTCAATGTACCTATAACCAGACCGTTCAGCTGGATATTACGGCCTTTTTAAAGACCGTAAA
GAAAAATAAGCACAAGTTTTATCCGGCCTTTATTCACATTCTTGCCCGCCTGATGAATGCTCATCCGGAA
TTTCGTATGGCAATGAAAGACGGTGAGCTGGTGATATGGGATAGTGTTCACCCTTGTTACACCGTTTTCC
ATGAGCAAACTGAAACGTTTTCATCGCTCTGGAGTGAATACCACGACGATTTCCGGCAGTTTCTACACAT
ATATTCGCAAGATGTGGCGTGTTACGGTGAAAACCTGGCCTATTTCCCTAAAGGGTTTATTGAGAATATG
TTTTTCGTCTCAGCCAATCCCTGGGTGAGTTTCACCAGTTTTGATTTAAACGTGGCCAATATGGACAACT
TCTTCGCCCCCGTTTTCACCATGCATGGGCAAATATTATACGCAAGGCGACAAGGTGCTGATGCCGCTGG
CGATTCAGGTTCATCATGCCGTTTGTGATGGCTTCCATGTCGGCAGAATGCTTAATGAATTACAACAGTA
CTGCGATGAGTGGCAGGGCGGGGCGTAATTTTTTTAAGGCAGTTATTGGTGCCCTTAAACGCCTGGGGTA
ATGACTCTCTAGCTTGAGGCATCAAATAAAACGAAAGGCTCAGTCGAAAGACTGGGCCTTTCGTTTTATC
TGTTGTTTGTCGGTGAACGCTCTCCTGAGTAGGACAAATCCGCCCTCTAGAGCTGCCTCGCGCGTTTCGG
TGATGACGGTGAAAACCTCTGACACATGCAGCTCCCGGAGACGGTCACAGCTTGTCTGTAAGCGGATGCC
GGGAGCAGACAAGCCCGTCAGGGCGCGTCAGCGGGTGTTGGCGGGTGTCGGGGCGCAGCCATGACCCAGT
CACGTAGCGATAGCGGAGTGTATACTGGCTTAACTATGCGGCATCAGAGCAGATTGTACTGAGAGTGCAC
CATATGCGGTGTGAAATACCGCACAGATGCGTAAGGAGAAAATACCGCATCAGGCGCTCTTCCGCTTCCT
CGCTCACTGACTCGCTGCGCTCGGTCGTTCGGCTGCGGCGAGCGGTATCAGCTCACTCAAAGGCGGTAAT
ACGGTTATCCACAGAATCAGGGGATAACGCAGGAAAGAACATGTGAGCAAAAGGCCAGCAAAAGGCCAGG
AACCGTAAAAAGGCCGCGTTGCTGGCGTTTTTCCATAGGCTCCGCCCCCCTGACGAGCATCACAAAAATC
GACGCTCAAGTCAGAGGTGGCGAAACCCGACAGGACTATAAAGATACCAGGCGTTTCCCCCTGGAAGCTC
CCTCGTGCGCTCTCCTGTTCCGACCCTGCCGCTTACCGGATACCTGTCCGCCTTTCTCCCTTCGGGAAGC
GTGGCGCTTTCTCATAGCTCACGCTGTAGGTATCTCAGTTCGGTGTAGGTCGTTCGCTCCAAGCTGGGCT
GTGTGCACGAACCCCCCGTTCAGCCCGACCGCTGCGCCTTATCCGGTAACTATCGTCTTGAGTCCAACCC
GGTAAGACACGACTTATCGCCACTGGCAGCAGCCACTGGTAACAGGATTAGCAGAGCGAGGTATGTAGGC
GGTGCTACAGAGTTCTTGAAGTGGTGGCCTAACTACGGCTACACTAGAAGGACAGTATTTGGTATCTGCG
CTCTGCTGAAGCCAGTTACCTTCGGAAAAAGAGTTGGTAGCTCTTGATCCGGCAAACAAACCACCGCTGG
TAGCGGTGGTTTTTTTGTTTGCAAGCAGCAGATTACGCGCAGAAAAAAAGGATCTCAAGAAGATCCTTTG
ATCTTTTCTACGGGGTCTGACGCTCAGTGGAACGAAAACTCACGTTAAGGGATTTTGGTCATGAGATTAT
CAAAAAGGATCTTCACCTAGATCCTTTTAAATTAAAAATGAAGTTTTAAATCAATCTAAAGTATATATGA
GTAAACTTGGTCTGACAGTTACCAATGCTTAATCAGTGAGGCACCTATCTCAGCGATCTGTCTATTTCGT
TCATCCATAGTTGCCTGACTCCCCGTCGTGTAGATAACTACGATACGGGAGGGCTTACCATCTGGCCCCA
GTGCTGCAATGATACCGCGAGACCCACGCTCACCGGCTCCAGATTTATCAGCAATAAACCAGCCAGCCGG
AAGGGCCGAGCGCAGAAGTGGTCCTGCAACTTTATCCGCCTCCATCCAGTCTATTAATTGTTGCCGGGAA
GCTAGAGTAAGTAGTTCGCCAGTTAATAGTTTGCGCAACGTTGTTGCCATTGCTACAGGCATCGTGGTGT
CACGCTCGTCGTTTGGTATGGCTTCATTCAGCTCCGGTTCCCAACGATCAAGGCGAGTTACATGATCCCC
CATGTTGTGCAAAAAAGCGGTTAGCTCCTTCGGTCCTCCGATCGTTGTCAGAAGTAAGTTGGCCGCAGTG
TTATCACTCATGGTTATGGCAGCACTGCATAATTCTCTTACTGTCATGCCATCCGTAAGATGCTTTTCTG
TGACTGGTGAGTACTCAACCAAGTCATTCTGAGAATAGTGTATGCGGCGACCGAGTTGCTCTTGCCCGGC
GTCAATACGGGATAATACCGCGCCACATAGCAGAACTTTAAAAGTGCTCATCATTGGAAAACGTTCTTCG
GGGCGAAAACTCTCAAGGATCTTACCGCTGTTGAGATCCAGTTCGATGTAACCCACTCGTGCACCCAACT
GATCTTCAGCATCTTTTACTTTCACCAGCGTTTCTGGGTGAGCAAAAACAGGAAGGCAAAATGCCGCAAA
AAAGGGAATAAGGGCGACACGGAAATGTTGAATACTCATACTCTTCCTTTTTCAATATTATTGAAGCATT
TATCAGGGTTATTGTCTCATGAGCGGATACATATTTGAATGTATTTAGAAAAATAAACAAATAGGGGTTC
CGCGCACATTTCCCCGAAAAGTGCCACCTGCTAAGAAACCATTATTATCATGACATTAACCTATAAAAAT
AGGCGTATCACGAGGCCCTTTCGTCTTCAC
